Addgene plasmid #144015: TFORF2351
Purpose: Lentiviral vector for overexpressing transcription factor ORFs with unique 24-bp barcodes. Barcodes facilitate identification of transcription factors in pooled screens.
Depositing lab: Feng Zhang. Depositing organization: Broad Institute. Publication: A transcription factor atlas of directed differentiation. Joung J, Ma S, Tay T, Geiger-Schuller KR, Kirchgatterer PC, Verdine VK, Guo B, Arias-Garcia MA, Allen WE, Singh A, Kuksenko O, Abudayyeh OO, Gootenberg JS, Fu Z, Macrae RK, Buenrostro JD, Regev A, Zhang F. Cell. 2023 Jan 5;186(1):209-229.e26. doi: 10.1016/j.cell.2022.11.026. PubMed 36608654.
Backbone
  Vector backbone: pLX_TRC317
  Backbone manufacturer: Broad Institute Genetic Perturbation Platform
  Backbone size w/o insert (bp): 8264
  Vector type: Mammalian Expression, Lentiviral
  Selectable markers: Puromycin
Growth in bacteria
  Bacterial resistance: Ampicillin, 100 μg/mL
  Growth temperature: 37°C
  Growth strain: NEB Stable
  Copy number: High Copy
Gene/Insert
  Gene/Insert name: ZNF17
  Species: H. sapiens (human)
  Insert size (bp): 2090
  Entrez Gene: ZNF17 (a.k.a. HPF3, KOX10)
  Promoter: EF1a
  Cloning method: Unknown
  Sequencing primers: 5′ GGGTGGAGACTGAAGTTAGGCCAG; 3′ CACATAGCGTAAAAGGAGCAACATAG
Terms and licenses: Academic/Nonprofit Terms; Industry Terms: Not Available to Industry
Depositor comments: NM_006959,ENST00000601808 . The transcription factor ORF portion of this plasmid was synthesized by Genewiz. Please test multiple small colonies in case of plasmid recombination. To make this collection available in a timely manner, a portion of this collection was not fully sequenced by Addgene. If an Addgene verified full plasmid sequence is not available, please contact us prior to placing an order to request the full sequence.
How to cite: TFORF2351 was a gift from Feng Zhang (Addgene plasmid # 144015 ; http://n2t.net/addgene:144015 ; RRID:Addgene_144015)
