[The description below was written by a language model from this plasmid's Addgene catalogue record and pLannotate feature annotations shown in this document.]
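Description:
TFORF2351 is a lentiviral mammalian expression plasmid built on the pLX_TRC317 backbone. It carries the human zinc-finger gene ZNF17 (also known as HPF3 or KOX10) as one member of a barcoded transcription factor ORF collection. In bacteria it is maintained through a high-copy ColE1/pUC-type origin with ampicillin resistance (AmpR), and an f1 origin is also present. Remnants of a lac/lacZα cloning region flanked by T7 and T3 promoters appear in the backbone. The depositor notes that the plasmid can recombine, which is a common issue with LTR-containing vectors.

The transfer cassette has the layout of a third-generation, self-inactivating vector. An RSV promoter drives a truncated HIV-1 5' LTR, followed by the Ψ packaging signal with a partial gag sequence, the RRE for Rev-dependent nuclear export of the genomic RNA, and a cPPT/CTS element. A WPRE that enhances transcript expression and a ΔU3 3' LTR close the viral unit, with an SV40 poly(A) signal downstream. Within the provirus, an SV40 promoter/origin region precedes a puromycin N-acetyltransferase gene for selecting transduced cells. The EF-1α promoter then drives constitutive expression of the synthesized ZNF17 ORF. The automated annotation matches only the first part of the roughly 2.1 kb insert to ZNF17 and leaves the rest of that interval unlabelled. The 24-bp barcode described in the record is not annotated, so its exact position is not stated. A short U6 promoter fragment lies just before the WPRE.

The construct is intended for overexpressing ZNF17 in mammalian cells. In pooled transcription factor screens, such as directed differentiation studies, the unique barcode identifies which factor each cell received.
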