Features (pLannotate 1.2.2; 31 found; start..end, strand, type, name):
      5..231     +  promoter       RSV promoter: Rous sarcoma virus enhancer/promoter
    232..412     +  LTR            5' LTR (truncated): truncated 5' long terminal repeat (LTR) from HIV-1
    459..584     +  misc_feature   HIV-1 Ψ: packaging signal of human immunodeficiency virus type 1
    568..931     +  CDS            HIV-1 gag (fragment): gag protein from human immunodeficiency virus 1; gag
   1077..1310    +  misc_feature   RRE: The Rev response element (RRE) of HIV-1 allows for Rev-dependent mRNA export from the nucleus to the cytoplasm.
   1687..1713    +  CDS            Rev (fragment): human immunodeficiency virus 1 (HIV-1) Rev protein; rev; enhances nuclear export of unspliced and incompletely spliced viral mRNAs
   1720..1743    +  promoter       SV40 promoter (fragment): SV40 early promoter
   1744..1815    +  promoter       SV40 promoter (fragment): SV40 enhancer and early promoter
   1839..1974    +  rep_origin     SV40 ori: SV40 origin of replication
   2020..2616    +  CDS            PuroR (fragment): puromycin N-acetyltransferase; pac from Streptomyces; confers resistance to puromycin
   2665..2782    +  misc_feature   cPPT/CTS: central polypurine tract and central termination sequence of HIV-1
   2847..2913    +  CDS            small t antigen (fragment): SV40 (simian virus 40) small t antigen
   2920..4098    +  promoter       EF-1α promoter: strong constitutive promoter for human elongation factor EF-1α
   4115..4765    +  CDS            ZNF17 (fragment): ZNF17_HUMAN - Also known as KIAA1947, KOX10. Experimental evidence at protein level: Swiss-Prot protein existence level 1. May be involved in transcriptional regulation. From Homo sapiens (Human).
   6116..6169    +  promoter       U6 promoter (fragment): RNA polymerase III promoter for human U6 snRNA
   6211..6799    +  misc_feature   WPRE: woodchuck hepatitis virus posttranscriptional regulatory element
   6850..6869    +  misc_feature   cPPT/CTS (fragment): central polypurine tract and central termination sequence of HIV-1
   6871..7104    +  LTR            3' LTR (ΔU3): self-inactivating 3' long terminal repeat (LTR) from HIV-1
   7182..7303    +  polyA_signal   SV40 poly(A) signal: SV40 polyadenylation signal
   7343..7478    +  rep_origin     SV40 ori: SV40 origin of replication
   7499..7517    -  promoter       T7 promoter: promoter for bacteriophage T7 RNA polymerase
   7525..7680    +  CDS            lacZα (fragment): LacZα fragment of β-galactosidase; lacZ fragment
   7685..8113    +  rep_origin     f1 ori (sequence partly withheld): f1 bacteriophage origin of replication; arrow indicates direction of (+) strand synthesis
   8166..8270    +  promoter       AmpR promoter: bla
   8271..9131    +  CDS            AmpR: β-lactamase; bla; confers resistance to ampicillin, carbenicillin, and related antibiotics
   9302..9890    +  rep_origin     ori: high-copy-number ColE1/pMB1/pBR322/pUC origin of replication
  10073..10165   +  CDS            lacI (fragment): lac repressor; lacI; The lac repressor binds to the lac operator to inhibit transcription in E. coli. This inhibition can be relieved by adding lactose or isopropyl-β-D-thiogalactopyranoside (IPTG).
  10178..10199   +  protein_bind   CAP binding site: CAP binding activates transcription in the presence of cAMP. E. coli catabolite activator protein
  10214..10244   +  promoter       lac promoter: promoter for the E. coli lac operon
  10252..10268   +  protein_bind   lac operator: The lac repressor binds to the lac operator to inhibit transcription in E. coli. This inhibition can be relieved by adding lactose or isopropyl-β-D-thiogalactopyranoside (IPTG). lac repressor encoded by lacI
  10313..10331   +  promoter       T3 promoter: promoter for bacteriophage T3 RNA polymerase
>Addgene plasmid #144015 | TFORF2351 | addgene full sequence | sequence record 400551 | Addgene NGS Result
TTAATGTAGTCTTATGCAATACTCTTGTAGTCTTGCAACATGGTAACGATGAGTTAGCAACATGCCTTAC
AAGGAGAGAAAAAGCACCGTGCATGCCGATTGGTGGAAGTAAGGTGGTACGATCGTGCCTTATTAGGAAG
GCAACAGACGGGTCTGACATGGATTGGACGAACCACTGAATTGCCGCATTGCAGAGATATTGTATTTAAG
TGCCTAGCTCGATACATAAACGGGTCTCTCTGGTTAGACCAGATCTGAGCCTGGGAGCTCTCTGGCTAAC
TAGGGAACCCACTGCTTAAGCCTCAATAAAGCTTGCCTTGAGTGCTTCAAGTAGTGTGTGCCCGTCTGTT
GTGTGACTCTGGTAACTAGAGATCCCTCAGACCCTTTTAGTCAGTGTGGAAAATCTCTAGCAGTGGCGCC
CGAACAGGGACTTGAAAGCGAAAGGGAAACCAGAGGAGCTCTCTCGACGCAGGACTCGGCTTGCTGAAGC
GCGCACGGCAAGAGGCGAGGGGCGGCGACTGGTGAGTACGCCAAAAATTTTGACTAGCGGAGGCTAGAAG
GAGAGAGATGGGTGCGAGAGCGTCAGTATTAAGCGGGGGAGAATTAGATCGCGATGGGAAAAAATTCGGT
TAAGGCCAGGGGGAAAGAAAAAATATAAATTAAAACATATAGTATGGGCAAGCAGGGAGCTAGAACGATT
CGCAGTTAATCCTGGCCTGTTAGAAACATCAGAAGGCTGTAGACAAATACTGGGACAGCTACAACCATCC
CTTCAGACAGGATCAGAAGAACTTAGATCATTATATAATACAGTAGCAACCCTCTATTGTGTGCATCAAA
GGATAGAGATAAAAGACACCAAGGAAGCTTTAGACAAGATAGAGGAAGAGCAAAACAAAAGTAAGACCAC
CGCACAGCAAGCGGCCGCTGATCTTCAGACCTGGAGGAGGAGATATGAGGGACAATTGGAGAAGTGAATT
ATATAAATATAAAGTAGTAAAAATTGAACCATTAGGAGTAGCACCCACCAAGGCAAAGAGAAGAGTGGTG
CAGAGAGAAAAAAGAGCAGTGGGAATAGGAGCTTTGTTCCTTGGGTTCTTGGGAGCAGCAGGAAGCACTA
TGGGCGCAGCGTCAATGACGCTGACGGTACAGGCCAGACAATTATTGTCTGGTATAGTGCAGCAGCAGAA
CAATTTGCTGAGGGCTATTGAGGCGCAACAGCATCTGTTGCAACTCACAGTCTGGGGCATCAAGCAGCTC
CAGGCAAGAATCCTGGCTGTGGAAAGATACCTAAAGGATCAACAGCTCCTGGGGATTTGGGGTTGCTCTG
GAAAACTCATTTGCACCACTGCTGTGCCTTGGAATGCTAGTTGGAGTAATAAATCTCTGGAACAGATTTG
GAATCACACGACCTGGATGGAGTGGGACAGAGAAATTAACAATTACACAAGCTTAATACACTCCTTAATT
GAAGAATCGCAAAACCAGCAAGAAAAGAATGAACAAGAATTATTGGAATTAGATAAATGGGCAAGTTTGT
GGAATTGGTTTAACATAACAAATTGGCTGTGGTATATAAAATTATTCATAATGATAGTAGGAGGCTTGGT
AGGTTTAAGAATAGTTTTTGCTGTACTTTCTATAGTGAATAGAGTTAGGCAGGGATATTCACCATTATCG
TTTCAGACCCACCTCCCAACCCCGAGGGGACCCATGCATTGCATCTCAATTAGTCAGCAACCAGGTGTGG
AAAGTCCCCAGGCTCCCCAGCAGGCAGAAGTATGCAAAGCATGCGTCTCAATTAGTCAGCAACCATAGTC
CCGCCCCTAACTCCGCCCATCCCGCCCCTAACTCCGCCCAGTTCCGCCCATTCTCCGCCCCATGGCTGAC
TAATTTTTTTTATTTATGCAGAGGCCGAGGCCGCCTCGGCCTCTGAGCTATTCCAGAAGTAGTGAGGAGG
CTTTTTTGGAGGCCTAGGCTTTTGCAAAAAGCTTTCTAGAGGTACCACCGGAGCTTACCATGACCGAGTA
CAAGCCCACGGTGCGCCTCGCCACCCGCGACGACGTCCCCAGGGCCGTACGCACCCTCGCCGCCGCGTTC
GCCGACTACCCCGCCACGCGCCACACCGTCGATCCGGACCGCCACATCGAGCGGGTCACCGAGCTGCAAG
AACTCTTCCTCACGCGCGTCGGGCTCGACATCGGCAAGGTGTGGGTCGCGGACGACGGCGCCGCCGTGGC
GGTCTGGACCACGCCGGAGAGCGTCGAAGCGGGGGCGGTGTTCGCCGAGATCGGCCCGCGCATGGCCGAG
TTGAGCGGTTCCCGGCTGGCCGCGCAGCAACAGATGGAAGGCCTCCTGGCGCCGCACCGGCCCAAGGAGC
CCGCGTGGTTCCTGGCCACCGTCGGCGTCTCGCCCGACCACCAGGGCAAGGGTCTGGGCAGCGCCGTCGT
GCTCCCCGGAGTGGAGGCGGCCGAGCGCGCCGGGGTGCCCGCCTTCCTGGAGACCTCCGCGCCCCGCAAC
CTCCCCTTCTACGAGCGGCTCGGCTTCACCGTCACCGCCGACGTCGAGGTGCCCGAAGGACCGCGCACCT
GGTGCATGACCCGCAAGCCCGGTGCCAGTTAACGAATTCTAGATCTTGAGACAAATGGCAGTATTCATCC
ACAATTTTAAAAGAAAAGGGGGGATTGGGGGGTACAGTGCAGGGGAAAGAATAGTAGACATAATAGCAAC
AGACATACAAACTAAAGAATTACAAAAACAAATTACAAAAATTCAAAATTTTCGGGTTTATTACAGGGAC
AGCAGAGATCCACTTTGGCGCCGGCTCGAGGCCTGCAGGTGCAAAGATGGATAAAGTTTTAAACAGAGAG
GAATCTTTGCAGCTAATGGACCTTCTAGGTCTTGAAAGGAGTGGGAATTGGCTCCGGTGCCCGTCAGTGG
GCAGAGCGCACATCGCCCACAGTCCCCGAGAAGTTGGGGGGAGGGGTCGGCAATTGAACCGGTGCCTAGA
GAAGGTGGCGCGGGGTAAACTGGGAAAGTGATGTCGTGTACTGGCTCCGCCTTTTTCCCGAGGGTGGGGG
AGAACCGTATATAAGTGCAGTAGTCGCCGTGAACGTTCTTTTTCGCAACGGGTTTGCCGCCAGAACACAG
GTAAGTGCCGTGTGTGGTTCCCGCGGGCCTGGCCTCTTTACGGGTTATGGCCCTTGCGTGCCTTGAATTA
CTTCCACCTGGCTGCAGTACGTGATTCTTGATCCCGAGCTTCGGGTTGGAAGTGGGTGGGAGAGTTCGAG
GCCTTGCGCTTAAGGAGCCCCTTCGCCTCGTGCTTGAGTTGAGGCCTGGCCTGGGCGCTGGGGCCGCCGC
GTGCGAATCTGGTGGCACCTTCGCGCCTGTCTCGCTGCTTTCGATAAGTCTCTAGCCATTTAAAATTTTT
GATGACCTGCTGCGACGCTTTTTTTCTGGCAAGATAGTCTTGTAAATGCGGGCCAAGATCTGCACACTGG
TATTTCGGTTTTTGGGGCCGCGGGCGGCGACGGGGCCCGTGCGTCCCAGCGCACATGTTCGGCGAGGCGG
GGCCTGCGAGCGCGGCCACCGAGAATCGGACGGGGGTAGTCTCAAGCTGGCCGGCCTGCTCTGGTGCCTG
GCCTCGCGCCGCCGTGTATCGCCCCGCCCTGGGCGGCAAGGCTGGCCCGGTCGGCACCAGTTGCGTGAGC
GGAAAGATGGCCGCTTCCCGGCCCTGCTGCAGGGAGCTCAAAATGGAGGACGCGGCGCTCGGGAGAGCGG
GCGGGTGAGTCACCCACACAAAGGAAAAGGGCCTTTCCGTCCTCAGCCGTCGCTTCATGTGACTCCACGG
AGTACCGGGCGCCGTCCAGGCACCTCGATTAGTTCTCGAGCTTTTGGAGTACGTCGTCTTTAGGTTGGGG
GGAGGGGTTTTATGCGATGGAGTTTCCCCACACTGAGTGGGTGGAGACTGAAGTTAGGCCAGCTTGGCAC
TTGATGTAATTCTCCTTGGAATTTGCCCTTTTTGAGTTTGGATCTTGGTTCATTCTCAAGCCTCAGACAG
TGGTTCAAAGTTTTTTTCTTCCATTTCAGGTGTCGTGAGGCTAGCACCGCCACCATGAACCTGACTGAGG
ATTATATGGTTTTTGAGGACGTGGCCATACATTTCTCCCAGGAGGAGTGGGGAATTCTTAATGACGTTCA
GAGACACCTGCACAGCGATGTGATGCTGGAGAACTTTGCACTTTTGTCCTCAGTAGGTTGTTGGCATGGA
GCCAAGGATGAGGAGGCACCTTCCAAGCAATGTGTTTCTGTAGGAGTGTCACAGGTCACAACTTTAAAGC
CAGCTTTGTCCACCCAGAAGGCCCAGCCCTGTGAGACATGTAGCTCACTTCTGAAGGACATTCTACACCT
GGCTGAGCATGACGGAACACACCCCAAGCGTACAGCCAAGCTTTACCTGCACCAAAAGGAGCATCTTAGA
GAGAAGCTCACCAGAAGTGATGAAGGGAGGCCTTCGTTTGTGAATGACAGTGTTCACCTGGCAAAGAGGA
ACCTCACATGCATGCAGGGTGGCAAGGATTTTACTGGTGATTCAGATCTTCAACAACAGGCTCTTCACAG
TGGGTGGAAGCCACACAGGGACACTCATGGTGTGGAGGCCTTTCAAAGTGGACAGAATAATTACAGCTGC
ACCCAATGTGGGAAAGACTTTTGCCACCAACATACACTGTTTGAGCACCAGAAAATCCACACAGAGGAAA
GGCCTTATGAGTGCAGTGAATGTGGCAAATTGTTTAGGTACAACTCCGACCTTATTAAACATCAGCGAAA
TCATACTGGAGAAAGGCCTTATAAGTGTAGTGAATGTGGAAAAGCCTTCAGCCTCAAATACAATGTTGTT
CAACACCAGAAAATTCACACTGGAGAAAGGCCTTATGAGTGCAGTGAATGTGGGAAAGCTTTTCTTAGAA
AGTCTCACCTACTTCAGCACCAGAGGATTCACACCAGGCCAAGGCCTTATGTGTGTAGTGAATGTGGGAA
GGCCTTCCTTACACAGGCTCACCTTGTTGGTCACCAGAAAATTCATACTGGAGAACGGCCTTATGGATGC
AATGAATGTGGGAAATACTTTATGTACAGTTCAGCACTCATTAGACATCAGAAAGTTCACACTGGAGAAA
GGCCTTTTTATTGCTGTGAATGTGGGAAATTCTTTATGGACAGCTGCACACTCATTATTCACCAGAGAGT
TCATACTGGAGAAAAACCTTATGAATGCAACGAATGTGGGAAATTCTTTAGATACCGTTCCACACTCATT
AGACATCAGAAAGTTCACACTGGAGAAAAGCCTTATGAGTGTAGTGAATGTGGGAAGTTCTTTATGGACA
CTTCCACACTCATTATTCATCAGAGAGTTCATACTGGAGAAAAGCCTTATGAATGCAACAAATGTGGGAA
ATTCTTTAGGTATTGCTTCACACTGAATAGACATCAGAGAGTTCACTCTGGAGAGAGGCCTTATGAATGC
AGTGAATGTGGCAAATTCTTTGTGGACAGCTGTACACTGAAGAGTCATCAGAGAGTTCACACTGGAGAAA
GACCTTTTGAATGCAGCATTTGTGGGAAATCCTTTAGATGTCGCTCCACACTTGATACACATCAGAGAAT
TCACACTGGTGAAAGGCCTTATGAGTGTAGTGAATGTGGGAAATTCTTTAGGCACAACTCAAATCATATT
AGACATCGGAGAAATCACTTTGGAGAAAGGTCTTTTGAGTGCACTGAGTGTGGGAGAGTTTTTAGCCAAA
ATTCCCACCTCATTCGGCACCAAAAAGTTCACACTAGGGAAAGAACTTACAAATGCAGCAAATGTGGGAA
ATTTTTTATGGACAGCTCCACACTCATTAGTCATGAGAGAGTTCATACTGGAGAAAAGCCTTATGAGTGC
AGTGAATGTGGGAAAGTCTTTAGATACAACTCCAGCCTCATTAAACATCGGAGAATTCACACTGGAGAGA
GACCTTATCAGTGCAGTGAATGTGGAAGAGTCTTTAACCAAAATTCTCATCTCATTCAGCACCAGAAAGT
TCACACCAGATAGTAATGAACTAGTCCGTAACTTGAAAGTATTTCGATTTCTTGGCTTTATATATCTTGT
GGAAAGGACGAAGTCTTTGAATGAGGGCGGTCCGTACGCGTTAAGTCGACAATCAACCTCTGGATTACAA
AATTTGTGAAAGATTGACTGGTATTCTTAACTATGTTGCTCCTTTTACGCTATGTGGATACGCTGCTTTA
ATGCCTTTGTATCATGCTATTGCTTCCCGTATGGCTTTCATTTTCTCCTCCTTGTATAAATCCTGGTTGC
TGTCTCTTTATGAGGAGTTGTGGCCCGTTGTCAGGCAACGTGGCGTGGTGTGCACTGTGTTTGCTGACGC
AACCCCCACTGGTTGGGGCATTGCCACCACCTGTCAGCTCCTTTCCGGGACTTTCGCTTTCCCCCTCCCT
ATTGCCACGGCGGAACTCATCGCCGCCTGCCTTGCCCGCTGCTGGACAGGGGCTCGGCTGTTGGGCACTG
ACAATTCCGTGGTGTTGTCGGGGAAATCATCGTCCTTTCCTTGGCTGCTCGCCTGTGTTGCCACCTGGAT
TCTGCGCGGGACGTCCTTCTGCTACGTCCCTTCGGCCCTCAATCCAGCGGACCTTCCTTCCCGCGGCCTG
CTGCCGGCTCTGCGGCCTCTTCCGCGTCTTCGCCTTCGCCCTCAGACGAGTCGGATCTCCCTTTGGGCCG
CCTCCCCGCGTCGACTTTAAGACCAATGACTTACAAGGCAGCTGTAGATCTTAGCCACTTTTTAAAAGAA
AAGGGGGGACTGGAAGGGCTAATTCACTCCCAACGAAGACAAGATCTGCTTTTTGCTTGTACTGGGTCTC
TCTGGTTAGACCAGATCTGAGCCTGGGAGCTCTCTGGCTAACTAGGGAACCCACTGCTTAAGCCTCAATA
AAGCTTGCCTTGAGTGCTTCAAGTAGTGTGTGCCCGTCTGTTGTGTGACTCTGGTAACTAGAGATCCCTC
AGACCCTTTTAGTCAGTGTGGAAAATCTCTAGCAGTACGTATAGTAGTTCATGTCATCTTATTATTCAGT
ATTTATAACTTGCAAAGAAATGAATATCAGAGAGTGAGAGGAACTTGTTTATTGCAGCTTATAATGGTTA
CAAATAAAGCAATAGCATCACAAATTTCACAAATAAAGCATTTTTTTCACTGCATTCTAGTTGTGGTTTG
TCCAAACTCATCAATGTATCTTATCATGTCTGGCTCTAGCTATCCCGCCCCTAACTCCGCCCATCCCGCC
CCTAACTCCGCCCAGTTCCGCCCATTCTCCGCCCCATGGCTGACTAATTTTTTTTATTTATGCAGAGGCC
GAGGCCGCCTCGGCCTCTGAGCTATTCCAGAAGTAGTGAGGAGGCTTTTTTGGAGGCCTAGGGACGTACC
CAATTCGCCCTATAGTGAGTCGTATTACGCGCGCTCACTGGCCGTCGTTTTACAACGTCGTGACTGGGAA
AACCCTGGCGTTACCCAACTTAATCGCCTTGCAGCACATCCCCCTTTCGCCAGCTGGCGTAATAGCGAAG
AGGCCCGCACCGATCGCCCTTCCCAACAGTTGCGCAGCCTGAATGGCGAATGGG
[124 nt withheld, positions 7685-7808]
C
[91 nt withheld, positions 7810-7900]
A
[49 nt withheld, positions 7902-7950]
CCTTTGACGTTGGAGTCCACGTTCTTT
[37 nt withheld, positions 7978-8014]
ACCCTATCTCGGTCTATTCTTTTGATTTATAAGGGATTTTGCCGATTTCGGCCTATTGGTTAAAAAATGA
GCTGATTTAACAAAAATTTAACGCGAATTTTAACAAAATATTAACGCTTACAATTTAGGTGGCACTTTTC
GGGGAAATGTGCGCGGAACCCCTATTTGTTTATTTTTCTAAATACATTCAAATATGTATCCGCTCATGAG
ACAATAACCCTGATAAATGCTTCAATAATATTGAAAAAGGAAGAGTATGAGTATTCAACATTTCCGTGTC
GCCCTTATTCCCTTTTTTGCGGCATTTTGCCTTCCTGTTTTTGCTCACCCAGAAACGCTGGTGAAAGTAA
AAGATGCTGAAGATCAGTTGGGTGCACGAGTGGGTTACATCGAACTGGATCTCAACAGCGGTAAGATCCT
TGAGAGTTTTCGCCCCGAAGAACGTTTTCCAATGATGAGCACTTTTAAAGTTCTGCTATGTGGCGCGGTA
TTATCCCGTATTGACGCCGGGCAAGAGCAACTCGGTCGCCGCATACACTATTCTCAGAATGACTTGGTTG
AGTACTCACCAGTCACAGAAAAGCATCTTACGGATGGCATGACAGTAAGAGAATTATGCAGTGCTGCCAT
AACCATGAGTGATAACACTGCGGCCAACTTACTTCTGACAACGATCGGAGGACCGAAGGAGCTAACCGCT
TTTTTGCACAACATGGGGGATCATGTAACTCGCCTTGATCGTTGGGAACCGGAGCTGAATGAAGCCATAC
CAAACGACGAGCGTGACACCACGATGCCTGTAGCAATGGCAACAACGTTGCGCAAACTATTAACTGGCGA
ACTACTTACTCTAGCTTCCCGGCAACAATTAATAGACTGGATGGAGGCGGATAAAGTTGCAGGACCACTT
CTGCGCTCGGCCCTTCCGGCTGGCTGGTTTATTGCTGATAAATCTGGAGCCGGTGAGCGTGGGTCTCGCG
GTATCATTGCAGCACTGGGGCCAGATGGTAAGCCCTCCCGTATCGTAGTTATCTACACGACGGGGAGTCA
GGCAACTATGGATGAACGAAATAGACAGATCGCTGAGATAGGTGCCTCACTGATTAAGCATTGGTAACTG
TCAGACCAAGTTTACTCATATATACTTTAGATTGATTTAAAACTTCATTTTTAATTTAAAAGGATCTAGG
TGAAGATCCTTTTTGATAATCTCATGACCAAAATCCCTTAACGTGAGTTTTCGTTCCACTGAGCGTCAGA
CCCCGTAGAAAAGATCAAAGGATCTTCTTGAGATCCTTTTTTTCTGCGCGTAATCTGCTGCTTGCAAACA
AAAAAACCACCGCTACCAGCGGTGGTTTGTTTGCCGGATCAAGAGCTACCAACTCTTTTTCCGAAGGTAA
CTGGCTTCAGCAGAGCGCAGATACCAAATACTGTTCTTCTAGTGTAGCCGTAGTTAGGCCACCACTTCAA
GAACTCTGTAGCACCGCCTACATACCTCGCTCTGCTAATCCTGTTACCAGTGGCTGCTGCCAGTGGCGAT
AAGTCGTGTCTTACCGGGTTGGACTCAAGACGATAGTTACCGGATAAGGCGCAGCGGTCGGGCTGAACGG
GGGGTTCGTGCACACAGCCCAGCTTGGAGCGAACGACCTACACCGAACTGAGATACCTACAGCGTGAGCT
ATGAGAAAGCGCCACGCTTCCCGAAGGGAGAAAGGCGGACAGGTATCCGGTAAGCGGCAGGGTCGGAACA
GGAGAGCGCACGAGGGAGCTTCCAGGGGGAAACGCCTGGTATCTTTATAGTCCTGTCGGGTTTCGCCACC
TCTGACTTGAGCGTCGATTTTTGTGATGCTCGTCAGGGGGGCGGAGCCTATGGAAAAACGCCAGCAACGC
GGCCTTTTTACGGTTCCTGGCCTTTTGCTGGCCTTTTGCTCACATGTTCTTTCCTGCGTTATCCCCTGAT
TCTGTGGATAACCGTATTACCGCCTTTGAGTGAGCTGATACCGCTCGCCGCAGCCGAACGACCGAGCGCA
GCGAGTCAGTGAGCGAGGAAGCGGAAGAGCGCCCAATACGCAAACCGCCTCTCCCCGCGCGTTGGCCGAT
TCATTAATGCAGCTGGCACGACAGGTTTCCCGACTGGAAAGCGGGCAGTGAGCGCAACGCAATTAATGTG
AGTTAGCTCACTCATTAGGCACCCCAGGCTTTACACTTTATGCTTCCGGCTCGTATGTTGTGTGGAATTG
TGAGCGGATAACAATTTCACACAGGAAACAGCTATGACCATGATTACGCCAAGCGCGCAATTAACCCTCA
CTAAAGGGAACAAAAGCTGGAGCTGCAAGC
