>Addgene plasmid #144015 | TFORF2351 | depositor partial sequence | sequence record 284169 | Insert
ACCGCCACCATGAACCTGACTGAGGATTATATGGTTTTTGAGGACGTGGCCATACATTTCTCCCAGGAGG
AGTGGGGAATTCTTAATGACGTTCAGAGACACCTGCACAGCGATGTGATGCTGGAGAACTTTGCACTTTT
GTCCTCAGTAGGTTGTTGGCATGGAGCCAAGGATGAGGAGGCACCTTCCAAGCAATGTGTTTCTGTAGGA
GTGTCACAGGTCACAACTTTAAAGCCAGCTTTGTCCACCCAGAAGGCCCAGCCCTGTGAGACATGTAGCT
CACTTCTGAAGGACATTCTACACCTGGCTGAGCATGACGGAACACACCCCAAGCGTACAGCCAAGCTTTA
CCTGCACCAAAAGGAGCATCTTAGAGAGAAGCTCACCAGAAGTGATGAAGGGAGGCCTTCGTTTGTGAAT
GACAGTGTTCACCTGGCAAAGAGGAACCTCACATGCATGCAGGGTGGCAAGGATTTTACTGGTGATTCAG
ATCTTCAACAACAGGCTCTTCACAGTGGGTGGAAGCCACACAGGGACACTCATGGTGTGGAGGCCTTTCA
AAGTGGACAGAATAATTACAGCTGCACCCAATGTGGGAAAGACTTTTGCCACCAACATACACTGTTTGAG
CACCAGAAAATCCACACAGAGGAAAGGCCTTATGAGTGCAGTGAATGTGGCAAATTGTTTAGGTACAACT
CCGACCTTATTAAACATCAGCGAAATCATACTGGAGAAAGGCCTTATAAGTGTAGTGAATGTGGAAAAGC
CTTCAGCCTCAAATACAATGTTGTTCAACACCAGAAAATTCACACTGGAGAAAGGCCTTATGAGTGCAGT
GAATGTGGGAAAGCTTTTCTTAGAAAGTCTCACCTACTTCAGCACCAGAGGATTCACACCAGGCCAAGGC
CTTATGTGTGTAGTGAATGTGGGAAGGCCTTCCTTACACAGGCTCACCTTGTTGGTCACCAGAAAATTCA
TACTGGAGAACGGCCTTATGGATGCAATGAATGTGGGAAATACTTTATGTACAGTTCAGCACTCATTAGA
CATCAGAAAGTTCACACTGGAGAAAGGCCTTTTTATTGCTGTGAATGTGGGAAATTCTTTATGGACAGCT
GCACACTCATTATTCACCAGAGAGTTCATACTGGAGAAAAACCTTATGAATGCAACGAATGTGGGAAATT
CTTTAGATACCGTTCCACACTCATTAGACATCAGAAAGTTCACACTGGAGAAAAGCCTTATGAGTGTAGT
GAATGTGGGAAGTTCTTTATGGACACTTCCACACTCATTATTCATCAGAGAGTTCATACTGGAGAAAAGC
CTTATGAATGCAACAAATGTGGGAAATTCTTTAGGTATTGCTTCACACTGAATAGACATCAGAGAGTTCA
CTCTGGAGAGAGGCCTTATGAATGCAGTGAATGTGGCAAATTCTTTGTGGACAGCTGTACACTGAAGAGT
CATCAGAGAGTTCACACTGGAGAAAGACCTTTTGAATGCAGCATTTGTGGGAAATCCTTTAGATGTCGCT
CCACACTTGATACACATCAGAGAATTCACACTGGTGAAAGGCCTTATGAGTGTAGTGAATGTGGGAAATT
CTTTAGGCACAACTCAAATCATATTAGACATCGGAGAAATCACTTTGGAGAAAGGTCTTTTGAGTGCACT
GAGTGTGGGAGAGTTTTTAGCCAAAATTCCCACCTCATTCGGCACCAAAAAGTTCACACTAGGGAAAGAA
CTTACAAATGCAGCAAATGTGGGAAATTTTTTATGGACAGCTCCACACTCATTAGTCATGAGAGAGTTCA
TACTGGAGAAAAGCCTTATGAGTGCAGTGAATGTGGGAAAGTCTTTAGATACAACTCCAGCCTCATTAAA
CATCGGAGAATTCACACTGGAGAGAGACCTTATCAGTGCAGTGAATGTGGAAGAGTCTTTAACCAAAATT
CTCATCTCATTCAGCACCAGAAAGTTCACACCAGATAGTAATGAACTAGTCCGTAACTTGAAAGTATTTC
GATTTCTTGGCTTTATATATCTTGTGGAAAGGACGAAGTCTTTGAATGAGGGCGGTCCGT
