>Addgene plasmid #144015 | TFORF2351 | depositor partial sequence | sequence record 284170 | Barcode
AGTCTTTGAATGAGGGCGGTCCGT
